Addgene plasmid #195243: pET30a-Av05 NTase
Purpose: Expresses phage Av05 NTase
Depositing lab: Douglas Feldman. Depositing organization: University of Southern California. Publication: Bacteriophage antidefense genes that neutralize TIR and STING immune responses. Ho P, Chen Y, Biswas S, Canfield E, Abdolvahabi A, Feldman DE. Cell Rep. 2023 Mar 22;42(4):112305. doi: 10.1016/j.celrep.2023.112305. PubMed 36952342.
Backbone
  Vector backbone: pET30a
  Backbone manufacturer: Clontech
  Backbone size w/o insert (bp): 5407
  Total vector size (bp): 6500
  Vector type: Bacterial Expression
Growth in bacteria
  Bacterial resistance: Kanamycin, 50 μg/mL
  Growth temperature: 37°C
  Growth strain: DH5alpha
  Copy number: High Copy
Gene/Insert
  Gene/Insert name: phage Av05 NTase
  Insert size (bp): 1056
  Promoter: T7
  Tag / fusion protein: SBP (N terminal on backbone); His6 (C terminal on backbone)
  Cloning method: Gibson Cloning
  Sequencing primers: 5′ T7
Terms and licenses: Academic/Nonprofit Terms; Industry Terms: Not Available to Industry
How to cite: pET30a-Av05 NTase was a gift from Douglas Feldman (Addgene plasmid # 195243 ; http://n2t.net/addgene:195243 ; RRID:Addgene_195243)
