[The description below was written by a language model from this plasmid's Addgene catalogue record and pLannotate feature annotations shown in this document.]
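Description:
pET30a-Av05 NTase is a bacterial expression plasmid built on the pET30a backbone for producing the nucleotidyltransferase (NTase) of bacteriophage Av05 in E. coli. It carries a kanamycin resistance gene (aminoglycoside phosphotransferase) for selection and replicates from a ColE1/pBR322-type origin. The record lists it as high copy, although the feature table also shows the rop gene and the bom mobility region typical of pBR322-derived pET vectors. An f1 origin is present as well, along with short remnants of a tetracycline resistance gene that are backbone leftovers rather than functional markers.

The roughly 1.06 kb NTase coding sequence was inserted by Gibson assembly downstream of a T7 promoter, lac operator and the T7 gene 10 ribosome binding site, with a T7 terminator closing the transcription unit. The plasmid-borne lacI gene supplies lac repressor, so transcription stays off until IPTG is added, and expression requires a host that provides T7 RNA polymerase. According to the catalogue entry, the protein is made with an N-terminal streptavidin-binding peptide (SBP) tag and a C-terminal His6 tag. The automated annotation detects a histidine-tag fragment just after the insert region, but does not call the SBP tag or the insert itself, which falls in the unannotated span between the ribosome binding site and the His tag.

The dual tags suit affinity purification or pull-down of the recombinant enzyme. The associated work concerns phage antidefense genes that counter bacterial TIR and STING immune signalling, though the record does not describe the specific role of this NTase.
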