Features (pLannotate 1.2.2; 18 found; start..end, strand, type, name):
    255..273     +  promoter       T7 promoter: promoter for bacteriophage T7 RNA polymerase
    274..298     +  protein_bind   lac operator: The lac repressor binds to the lac operator to inhibit transcription in E. coli. This inhibition can be relieved by adding lactose or isopropyl-β-D-thiogalactopyranoside (IPTG). lac repressor encoded by lacI
    313..335     +  RBS            RBS: efficient ribosome binding site from bacteriophage T7 gene 10 (Olins and Rangwala, 1989)
   1575..1595    +  CDS            9xHis (fragment): 9xHis affinity tag
   1605..1654    +  CDS            SET1 (fragment): solubility-enhancement tag derived from T7 phage gene 10B
   1662..1709    +  terminator     T7 terminator: transcription terminator for bacteriophage T7 RNA polymerase
   1746..2174    +  rep_origin     f1 ori (sequence partly withheld): f1 bacteriophage origin of replication; arrow indicates direction of (+) strand synthesis
   2227..2284    +  promoter       AmpR promoter (fragment): bla
   2293..3108    -  CDS            KanR: aminoglycoside phosphotransferase; aph(3')-Ia; confers resistance to kanamycin in bacteria or G418 (Geneticin®) in eukaryotes
   3230..3818    +  rep_origin     ori: high-copy-number ColE1/pMB1/pBR322/pUC origin of replication
   4004..4143    -  misc_feature   bom: basis of mobility region from pBR322
   4245..4436    -  CDS            rop: Rop protein, which maintains plasmids at low copy number; rop
   4453..4833    +  CDS            YPB1_ECOLX: Protein predicted: Swiss-Prot protein existence level 4. From Escherichia coli.
   4905..5196    -  CDS            TcR (fragment): tetracycline efflux protein; tet; confers resistance to tetracycline
   5211..5232    -  protein_bind   CAP binding site: CAP binding activates transcription in the presence of cAMP. E. coli catabolite activator protein
   5245..6327    -  CDS            lacI: lac repressor; lacI; The lac repressor binds to the lac operator to inhibit transcription in E. coli. This inhibition can be relieved by adding lactose or isopropyl-β-D-thiogalactopyranoside (IPTG).
   6328..6405    -  promoter       lacI promoter: lacI
   6413..229     -  CDS            TcR (fragment) (across the origin): tetracycline efflux protein; tet; confers resistance to tetracycline
>Addgene plasmid #195243 | pET30a-Av05 NTase | addgene full sequence | sequence record 385961 | Addgene NGS Result
GTTGAGGCCGTTGAGCACCGCCGCCGCAAGGAATGGTGCATGCAAGGAGATGGCGCCCAACAGTCCCCCG
GCCACGGGGCCTGCCACCATACCCACGCCGAAACAAGCGCTCATGAGCCCGAAGTGGCGAGCCCGATCTT
CCCCATCGGTGATGTCGGCGATATAGGCGCCAGCAACCGCACCTGTGGCGCCGGTGATGCCGGCCACGAT
GCGTCCGGCGTAGAGGATCGAGATCGATCTCGATCCCGCGAAATTAATACGACTCACTATAGGGGAATTG
TGAGCGGATAACAATTCCCCTCTAGAAATAATTTTGTTTAACTTTAAGAAGGAGATATACAATGGATGAA
AAAACCACCGGATGGCGTGGGGGGCATGTGGTAGAAGGATTAGCAGGAGAGTTAGAACAATTACGTGCTC
GTTTAGAACACCACCCACAGGGACAGCGCGAGCCCGGTGGGAGTGGGTCAGGAGAAAACCTCTACTTCCA
AGGTAAGAAATTGGAATTGATGCGTTGCTACTCTGGGAGCATCGCGTATGGCACAAATCTTCCCACCTCC
GATGTTGACATTCGTGGAATCTACTGCGCAGAGCCCAAGTCCATCTTGACGCCATTCTTTGTCGATCGTG
AGATGACCCTGATTGATGAAGAAGATGGAAAGCTGTATGAATTGACCAATTATATGAAGCTGTTTGTCGA
TATGAACCCTAATATTATTGAGTTAATGTTCGTTGATCGTGGTGACATTTTGCAAACCTCAGACGTCTAC
GAATACTTACGTGAACAAGCACCCAAACTGTTGTCTAGCAAGGTAGCTTTTACATTCTCAGGATACGCCA
TGGCCCAATTAAAACGTATTAAAGGACACAATAAATGGATCAATAACCCTCAGCCCAAAGAACAGCCAAC
TCAAAAGGAGTTCATGCGCTTAACCCATAGTTGGATGGACGATAATCTGACCAAGCACAAAGATTTCCAG
AAGATGTTAGATGATCTTAATAAATTGTGTGTGTTCCTGCCCATGGGAGACAACATCTACGGTGTAATTG
GGATCCACGACAACGCCGGCTTATTTAACTCTGACGGTAGCATTCGCAAAGTCCCTTATGAACAATTCTC
AGATGAGGATAAAAAACGTAAGCCCATCCTGATCGTAAAGTATTTGGCAGATGATCACAAGCAGGCCAAG
GAGAAGCACAAAAACTACTGGGCGTGGGTTGAAAATCGCAACCCAGTTCGCCATGAATTGGAAGAAAAAT
ATGGCTATGACTGTAAACACGCTCTTCACCTGGTTCGTCTGATGCGTATGGCCGAAGAAATCTTGGCAGA
AGGAAAGGTATTGGTTAAACGTCCTGATGCACAGGAACTGCTGGCAATCCGTAATGGCGCATGGTCTCTT
GAAAAGTTACTGGCCTGGGCTGAGGAGAAAGACGATTATATTCGCAATACTTTATACAAAAACACTCATT
TGCCCAAGACCACAGATTTAAACTTTGCTGCGGACGTACTTATGACGGCTCAGCAGATGTGTTGGGACAA
AATGAACGACCACCACCACCATCACCATTAGTGACACCACCACCACCACCACCACTGAGATCCGGCTGCT
AACAAAGCCCGAAAGGAAGCTGAGTTGGCTGCTGCCACCGCTGAGCAATAACTAGCATAACCCCTTGGGG
CCTCTAAACGGGTCTTGAGGGGTTTTTTGCTGAAAGGAGGAACTATATCCGGATTGGCGAATGGG
[124 nt withheld, positions 1746-1869]
C
[91 nt withheld, positions 1871-1961]
A
[49 nt withheld, positions 1963-2011]
CCTTTGACGTTGGAGTCCACGTTCTTT
[37 nt withheld, positions 2039-2075]
ACCCTATCTCGGTCTATTCTTTTGATTTATAAGGGATTTTGCCGATTTCGGCCTATTGGTTAAAAAATGA
GCTGATTTAACAAAAATTTAACGCGAATTTTAACAAAATATTAACGCTTACAATTTAGGTGGCACTTTTC
GGGGAAATGTGCGCGGAACCCCTATTTGTTTATTTTTCTAAATACATTCAAATATGTATCCGCTCATGAA
TTAATTCTTAGAAAAACTCATCGAGCATCAAATGAAACTGCAATTTATTCATATCAGGATTATCAATACC
ATATTTTTGAAAAAGCCGTTTCTGTAATGAAGGAGAAAACTCACCGAGGCAGTTCCATAGGATGGCAAGA
TCCTGGTATCGGTCTGCGATTCCGACTCGTCCAACATCAATACAACCTATTAATTTCCCCTCGTCAAAAA
TAAGGTTATCAAGTGAGAAATCACCATGAGTGACGACTGAATCCGGTGAGAATGGCAAAAGTTTATGCAT
TTCTTTCCAGACTTGTTCAACAGGCCAGCCATTACGCTCGTCATCAAAATCACTCGCATCAACCAAACCG
TTATTCATTCGTGATTGCGCCTGAGCGAGACGAAATACGCGATCGCTGTTAAAAGGACAATTACAAACAG
GAATCGAATGCAACCGGCGCAGGAACACTGCCAGCGCATCAACAATATTTTCACCTGAATCAGGATATTC
TTCTAATACCTGGAATGCTGTTTTCCCGGGGATCGCAGTGGTGAGTAACCATGCATCATCAGGAGTACGG
ATAAAATGCTTGATGGTCGGAAGAGGCATAAATTCCGTCAGCCAGTTTAGTCTGACCATCTCATCTGTAA
CATCATTGGCAACGCTACCTTTGCCATGTTTCAGAAACAACTCTGGCGCATCGGGCTTCCCATACAATCG
ATAGATTGTCGCACCTGATTGCCCGACATTATCGCGAGCCCATTTATACCCATATAAATCAGCATCCATG
TTGGAATTTAATCGCGGCCTAGAGCAAGACGTTTCCCGTTGAATATGGCTCATAACACCCCTTGTATTAC
TGTTTATGTAAGCAGACAGTTTTATTGTTCATGACCAAAATCCCTTAACGTGAGTTTTCGTTCCACTGAG
CGTCAGACCCCGTAGAAAAGATCAAAGGATCTTCTTGAGATCCTTTTTTTCTGCGCGTAATCTGCTGCTT
GCAAACAAAAAAACCACCGCTACCAGCGGTGGTTTGTTTGCCGGATCAAGAGCTACCAACTCTTTTTCCG
AAGGTAACTGGCTTCAGCAGAGCGCAGATACCAAATACTGTCCTTCTAGTGTAGCCGTAGTTAGGCCACC
ACTTCAAGAACTCTGTAGCACCGCCTACATACCTCGCTCTGCTAATCCTGTTACCAGTGGCTGCTGCCAG
TGGCGATAAGTCGTGTCTTACCGGGTTGGACTCAAGACGATAGTTACCGGATAAGGCGCAGCGGTCGGGC
TGAACGGGGGGTTCGTGCACACAGCCCAGCTTGGAGCGAACGACCTACACCGAACTGAGATACCTACAGC
GTGAGCTATGAGAAAGCGCCACGCTTCCCGAAGGGAGAAAGGCGGACAGGTATCCGGTAAGCGGCAGGGT
CGGAACAGGAGAGCGCACGAGGGAGCTTCCAGGGGGAAACGCCTGGTATCTTTATAGTCCTGTCGGGTTT
CGCCACCTCTGACTTGAGCGTCGATTTTTGTGATGCTCGTCAGGGGGGCGGAGCCTATGGAAAAACGCCA
GCAACGCGGCCTTTTTACGGTTCCTGGCCTTTTGCTGGCCTTTTGCTCACATGTTCTTTCCTGCGTTATC
CCCTGATTCTGTGGATAACCGTATTACCGCCTTTGAGTGAGCTGATACCGCTCGCCGCAGCCGAACGACC
GAGCGCAGCGAGTCAGTGAGCGAGGAAGCGGAAGAGCGCCTGATGCGGTATTTTCTCCTTACGCATCTGT
GCGGTATTTCACACCGCAATGGTGCACTCTCAGTACAATCTGCTCTGATGCCGCATAGTTAAGCCAGTAT
ACACTCCGCTATCGCTACGTGACTGGGTCATGGCTGCGCCCCGACACCCGCCAACACCCGCTGACGCGCC
CTGACGGGCTTGTCTGCTCCCGGCATCCGCTTACAGACAAGCTGTGACCGTCTCCGGGAGCTGCATGTGT
CAGAGGTTTTCACCGTCATCACCGAAACGCGCGAGGCAGCTGCGGTAAAGCTCATCAGCGTGGTCGTGAA
GCGATTCACAGATGTCTGCCTGTTCATCCGCGTCCAGCTCGTTGAGTTTCTCCAGAAGCGTTAATGTCTG
GCTTCTGATAAAGCGGGCCATGTTAAGGGCGGTTTTTTCCTGTTTGGTCACTGATGCCTCCGTGTAAGGG
GGATTTCTGTTCATGGGGGTAATGATACCGATGAAACGAGAGAGGATGCTCACGATACGGGTTACTGATG
ATGAACATGCCCGGTTACTGGAACGTTGTGAGGGTAAACAACTGGCGGTATGGATGCGGCGGGACCAGAG
AAAAATCACTCAGGGTCAATGCCAGCGCTTCGTTAATACAGATGTAGGTGTTCCACAGGGTAGCCAGCAG
CATCCTGCGATGCAGATCCGGAACATAATGGTGCAGGGCGCTGACTTCCGCGTTTCCAGACTTTACGAAA
CACGGAAACCGAAGACCATTCATGTTGTTGCTCAGGTCGCAGACGTTTTGCAGCAGCAGTCGCTTCACGT
TCGCTCGCGTATCGGTGATTCATTCTGCTAACCAGTAAGGCAACCCCGCCAGCCTAGCCGGGTCCTCAAC
GACAGGAGCACGATCATGCGCACCCGTGGGGCCGCCATGCCGGCGATAATGGCCTGCTTCTCGCCGAAAC
GTTTGGTGGCGGGACCAGTGACGAAGGCTTGAGCGAGGGCGTGCAAGATTCCGAATACCGCAAGCGACAG
GCCGATCATCGTCGCGCTCCAGCGAAAGCGGTCCTCGCCGAAAATGACCCAGAGCGCTGCCGGCACCTGT
CCTACGAGTTGCATGATAAAGAAGACAGTCATAAGTGCGGCGACGATAGTCATGCCCCGCGCCCACCGGA
AGGAGCTGACTGGGTTGAAGGCTCTCAAGGGCATCGGTCGAGATCCCGGTGCCTAATGAGTGAGCTAACT
TACATTAATTGCGTTGCGCTCACTGCCCGCTTTCCAGTCGGGAAACCTGTCGTGCCAGCTGCATTAATGA
ATCGGCCAACGCGCGGGGAGAGGCGGTTTGCGTATTGGGCGCCAGGGTGGTTTTTCTTTTCACCAGTGAG
ACGGGCAACAGCTGATTGCCCTTCACCGCCTGGCCCTGAGAGAGTTGCAGCAAGCGGTCCACGCTGGTTT
GCCCCAGCAGGCGAAAATCCTGTTTGATGGTGGTTAACGGCGGGATATAACATGAGCTGTCTTCGGTATC
GTCGTATCCCACTACCGAGATGTCCGCACCAACGCGCAGCCCGGACTCGGTAATGGCGCGCATTGCGCCC
AGCGCCATCTGATCGTTGGCAACCAGCATCGCAGTGGGAACGATGCCCTCATTCAGCATTTGCATGGTTT
GTTGAAAACCGGACATGGCACTCCAGTCGCCTTCCCGTTCCGCTATCGGCTGAATTTGATTGCGAGTGAG
ATATTTATGCCAGCCAGCCAGACGCAGACGCGCCGAGACAGAACTTAATGGGCCCGCTAACAGCGCGATT
TGCTGGTGACCCAATGCGACCAGATGCTCCACGCCCAGTCGCGTACCGTCTTCATGGGAGAAAATAATAC
TGTTGATGGGTGTCTGGTCAGAGACATCAAGAAATAACGCCGGAACATTAGTGCAGGCAGCTTCCACAGC
AATGGCATCCTGGTCATCCAGCGGATAGTTAATGATCAGCCCACTGACGCGTTGCGCGAGAAGATTGTGC
ACCGCCGCTTTACAGGCTTCGACGCCGCTTCGTTCTACCATCGACACCACCACGCTGGCACCCAGTTGAT
CGGCGCGAGATTTAATCGCCGCGACAATTTGCGACGGCGCGTGCAGGGCCAGACTGGAGGTGGCAACGCC
AATCAGCAACGACTGTTTGCCCGCCAGTTGTTGTGCCACGCGGTTGGGAATGTAATTCAGCTCCGCCATC
GCCGCTTCCACTTTTTCCCGCGTTTTCGCAGAAACGTGGCTGGCCTGGTTCACCACGCGGGAAACGGTCT
GATAAGAGACACCGGCATACTCTGCGACATCGTATAACGTTACTGGTTTCACATTCACCACCCTGAATTG
ACTCTCTTCCGGGCGCTATCATGCCATACCGCGAAAGGTTTTGCGCCATTCGATGGTGTCCGGGATCTCG
ACGCTCTCCCTTATGCGACTCCTGCATTAGGAAGCAGCCCAGTAGTAG
